Addgene plasmid #194767: huntingtin_FL_NbioCflag
Purpose: Baculovirus transfer vector for expression of huntingtin protein in insect and mammalian cells
Depositing lab: Cheryl Arrowsmith.
Backbone
  Vector backbone: pBacMam2-DiEx-LIC
  Total vector size (bp): 16182
  Vector type: Mammalian Expression ; Baculovirus Expression
Growth in bacteria
  Bacterial resistance: Ampicillin, 100 μg/mL
  Growth temperature: 37°C
  Growth strain: DH5alpha
  Copy number: High Copy
Gene/Insert
  Gene/Insert name: HTT (alt names: huntingtin; huntingtin:TOC031-E08:C247750)
  Species: H. sapiens (human)
  Mutation: Q23 (polyQ repeat)
  Entrez Gene: HTT (a.k.a. HD, IT15, LOMARS)
  Promoter: CMV and P10
  Tag / fusion protein: Avi-tag (biotin acceptor peptide) (N terminal on insert); Flag-tag (C terminal on insert)
  Cloning method: Ligation Independent Cloning
  Sequencing primers: 5′ pFBM-fwd (5'-caaaatgtcgtaacaactccgc-3'); 3′ pFBM-rev (5'- tagttaagaataccagtcaatctttcac-3')
Terms and licenses: Academic/Nonprofit Terms; Industry Terms: Not Available to Industry
Depositor comments: Kazusa DNA Research Institute Gene KIEE4296 & Original Clone ID cp94296
How to cite: huntingtin_FL_NbioCflag was a gift from Cheryl Arrowsmith (Addgene plasmid # 194767 ; http://n2t.net/addgene:194767 ; RRID:Addgene_194767)
