[The description below was written by a language model from this plasmid's Addgene catalogue record and pLannotate feature annotations shown in this document.]
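Description:
huntingtin_FL_NbioCflag is a baculovirus transfer (BacMam-type) vector built on the pBacMam2-DiEx-LIC backbone for producing full-length human huntingtin (HTT) carrying a Q23 polyglutamine repeat in either insect or mammalian cells. It is propagated in E. coli as a high-copy plasmid through a ColE1/pUC-type origin with ampicillin selection, and it also contains an f1 origin. The expression cassette, together with a gentamicin resistance gene, lies between the Tn7R and Tn7L mini-Tn7 ends. In this type of vector, that arrangement allows site-specific transposition of the cassette into a baculovirus shuttle genome (bacmid) to generate recombinant virus.

The HTT open reading frame, inserted by ligation-independent cloning, sits downstream of two promoters in tandem. The CMV immediate-early enhancer/promoter drives transcription in mammalian cells transduced with the baculovirus. The baculoviral p10 promoter drives late-phase expression in infected insect cells, so a single virus serves both hosts. Downstream of the coding sequence are a WPRE fragment, which enhances transcript stability and expression, and an SV40 polyadenylation signal.

According to the catalogue entry, the protein carries an N-terminal Avi-tag (biotin acceptor peptide) for site-specific biotinylation and a C-terminal FLAG tag for affinity purification and detection. The feature table confirms a FLAG-type match after HTT and also shows a short His-tag-like fragment that the catalogue does not list, while the Avi-tag itself is not annotated. The sequenced record (15,843 nt) is somewhat shorter than the listed total size of 16,182 bp. The construct is suited to recombinant production of tagged huntingtin for biochemical and structural work.
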