Features (pLannotate 1.2.2; 22 found; start..end, strand, type, name):
    102..556     +  rep_origin     f1 ori (sequence partly withheld): f1 bacteriophage origin of replication; arrow indicates direction of (+) strand synthesis
    582..686     +  promoter       AmpR promoter: bla
    687..1547    +  CDS            AmpR: β-lactamase; bla; confers resistance to ampicillin, carbenicillin, and related antibiotics
   1718..2306    +  rep_origin     ori: high-copy-number ColE1/pMB1/pBR322/pUC origin of replication
   2492..2543    -  misc_feature   bom (fragment): basis of mobility region from pBR322
   2611..2835    -  mobile_element Tn7R: mini-Tn7 element (right end of the Tn7 transposon) Tn7
   2902..3435    -  CDS            GmR: gentamycin acetyltransferase; aacC1; confers resistance to gentamycin
   3624..3652    -  promoter       Pc promoter: intI1 (promoter lies within the coding sequence); class 1 integron promoter
   3630..3989    -  CDS            YPR2_ECOLX (fragment): Protein predicted: Swiss-Prot protein existence level 4. From Escherichia coli.
   4160..4208    -  polyA_signal   HSV TK poly(A) signal: herpes simplex virus thymidine kinase polyadenylation signal (Cole and Stacy, 1985)
   4313..4692    +  enhancer       CMV enhancer: human cytomegalovirus immediate early enhancer
   4693..4896    +  promoter       CMV promoter: human cytomegalovirus (CMV) immediate early promoter
   4892..4925    +  LTR            5' LTR (truncated) (fragment): truncated 5' long terminal repeat (LTR) from HIV-1
   4943..5052    +  promoter       p10 promoter: baculovirus promoter for expression in insect cells
   5150..14578   +  CDS            HTT (sequence withheld): HD_HUMAN - Also known as HD, IT15. Experimental evidence at protein level: Swiss-Prot protein existence level 1. [Huntingtin, myristoylated N-terminal fragment]: Promotes the formation of autophagic vesicles. From Homo sapiens (Human).
  14642..14661   +  CDS            7xHis (fragment): 6xHis affinity tag
  14666..14689   +  CDS            3xFLAG (fragment): three tandem FLAG® epitope tags
  14708..14726   +  misc_feature   MCS (fragment): pBluescript multiple cloning site
  14726..15231   +  misc_feature   WPRE (fragment): woodchuck hepatitis virus posttranscriptional regulatory element
  15327..15410   +  CDS            large T antigen (fragment): large T antigen from SV40 (simian virus 40)
  15433..15567   +  polyA_signal   SV40 poly(A) signal: SV40 polyadenylation signal
  15596..15761   -  mobile_element Tn7L: mini-Tn7 element (left end of the Tn7 transposon) Tn7
>Addgene plasmid #194767 | huntingtin_FL_NbioCflag | addgene full sequence | sequence record 402615 | Addgene NGS Result
TTCTCTGTCACAGAATGAAAATTTTTCTGTCATCTCTTCGTTATTAATGTTTGTAATTGACTGAATATCA
ACGCTTATTTGCAGCCTGAATGGCGAATGGG
[124 nt withheld, positions 102-225]
C
[91 nt withheld, positions 227-317]
A
[49 nt withheld, positions 319-367]
CCTTTGACGTTGGAGTCCACGTTCTT
[37 nt withheld, positions 394-430]
ACCCTATCTCGGTCTATTCTTTTGATTTATAAGGGATTTTGCCGATTTCGGCCTATTGGTTAAAAAATGA
GCTGATTTAACAAAAATTTAACGCGAATTTTAACAAAATATTAACGCTTACAATTTAGGTGGCACTTTTC
GGGGAAATGTGCGCGGAACCCCTATTTGTTTATTTTTCTAAATACATTCAAATATGTATCCGCTCATGAG
ACAATAACCCTGATAAATGCTTCAATAATATTGAAAAAGGAAGAGTATGAGTATTCAACATTTCCGTGTC
GCCCTTATTCCCTTTTTTGCGGCATTTTGCCTTCCTGTTTTTGCTCACCCAGAAACGCTGGTGAAAGTAA
AAGATGCTGAAGATCAGTTGGGTGCACGAGTGGGTTACATCGAACTGGATCTCAACAGCGGTAAGATCCT
TGAGAGTTTTCGCCCCGAAGAACGTTTTCCAATGATGAGCACTTTTAAAGTTCTGCTATGTGGCGCGGTA
TTATCCCGTATTGACGCCGGGCAAGAGCAACTCGGTCGCCGCATACACTATTCTCAGAATGACTTGGTTG
AGTACTCACCAGTCACAGAAAAGCATCTTACGGATGGCATGACAGTAAGAGAATTATGCAGTGCTGCCAT
AACCATGAGTGATAACACTGCGGCCAACTTACTTCTGACAACGATCGGAGGACCGAAGGAGCTAACCGCT
TTTTTGCACAACATGGGGGATCATGTAACTCGCCTTGATCGTTGGGAACCGGAGCTGAATGAAGCCATAC
CAAACGACGAGCGTGACACCACGATGCCTGTAGCAATGGCAACAACGTTGCGCAAACTATTAACTGGCGA
ACTACTTACTCTAGCTTCCCGGCAACAATTAATAGACTGGATGGAGGCGGATAAAGTTGCAGGACCACTT
CTGCGCTCGGCCCTTCCGGCTGGCTGGTTTATTGCTGATAAATCTGGAGCCGGTGAGCGTGGGTCTCGCG
GTATCATTGCAGCACTGGGGCCAGATGGTAAGCCCTCCCGTATCGTAGTTATCTACACGACGGGGAGTCA
GGCAACTATGGATGAACGAAATAGACAGATCGCTGAGATAGGTGCCTCACTGATTAAGCATTGGTAACTG
TCAGACCAAGTTTACTCATATATACTTTAGATTGATTTAAAACTTCATTTTTAATTTAAAAGGATCTAGG
TGAAGATCCTTTTTGATAATCTCATGACCAAAATCCCTTAACGTGAGTTTTCGTTCCACTGAGCGTCAGA
CCCCGTAGAAAAGATCAAAGGATCTTCTTGAGATCCTTTTTTTCTGCGCGTAATCTGCTGCTTGCAAACA
AAAAAACCACCGCTACCAGCGGTGGTTTGTTTGCCGGATCAAGAGCTACCAACTCTTTTTCCGAAGGTAA
CTGGCTTCAGCAGAGCGCAGATACCAAATACTGTTCTTCTAGTGTAGCCGTAGTTAGGCCACCACTTCAA
GAACTCTGTAGCACCGCCTACATACCTCGCTCTGCTAATCCTGTTACCAGTGGCTGCTGCCAGTGGCGAT
AAGTCGTGTCTTACCGGGTTGGACTCAAGACGATAGTTACCGGATAAGGCGCAGCGGTCGGGCTGAACGG
GGGGTTCGTGCACACAGCCCAGCTTGGAGCGAACGACCTACACCGAACTGAGATACCTACAGCGTGAGCT
ATGAGAAAGCGCCACGCTTCCCGAAGGGAGAAAGGCGGACAGGTATCCGGTAAGCGGCAGGGTCGGAACA
GGAGAGCGCACGAGGGAGCTTCCAGGGGGAAACGCCTGGTATCTTTATAGTCCTGTCGGGTTTCGCCACC
TCTGACTTGAGCGTCGATTTTTGTGATGCTCGTCAGGGGGGCGGAGCCTATGGAAAAACGCCAGCAACGC
GGCCTTTTTACGGTTCCTGGCCTTTTGCTGGCCTTTTGCTCACATGTTCTTTCCTGCGTTATCCCCTGAT
TCTGTGGATAACCGTATTACCGCCTTTGAGTGAGCTGATACCGCTCGCCGCAGCCGAACGACCGAGCGCA
GCGAGTCAGTGAGCGAGGAAGCGGAAGAGCGCCTGATGCGGTATTTTCTCCTTACGCATCTGTGCGGTAT
TTCACACCGCATAGACCAGCCGCGTAACCTGGCAAAATCGGTTACGGTTGAGTAATAAATGGATGCCCTG
CGTAAGCGGGTGTGGGCGGACAATAAAGTCTTAAACTGAACAAAATAGATCTAAACTATGACAATAAAGT
CTTAAACTAGACAGAATAGTTGTAAACTGAAATCAGTCCAGTTATGCTGTGAAAAAGCATACTGGACTTT
TGTTATGGCTAAAGCAAACTCTTCATTTTCTGAAGTGCAAATTGCCCGTCGTATTAAAGAGGGGCGTGGC
CAAGGGCATGGTAAAGACTATATTCGCGGCGTTGTGACAATTTACCGAACAACTCCGCGGCCGGGAAGCC
GATCTCGGCTTGAACGAATTGTTAGGTGGCGGTACTTGGGTCGATATCAAAGTGCATCACTTCTTCCCGT
ATGCCCAACTTTGTATAGAGAGCCACTGCGGGATCGTCACCGTAATCTGCTTGCACGTAGATCACATAAG
CACCAAGCGCGTTGGCCTCATGCTTCAAGAGATTGATGAGCGCGGTGGCAATGCCCTGCCTCCGGTGCTC
GCCGGAGACTGCGAGATCATAGATATAGATCTCACTACGCGGCTGCTCAAACTTGGGCAGAACGTAAGCC
GCGAGAGCGCCAACAACCGCTTCTTGGTCGAAGGCAGCAAGCGCGATGAATGTCTTACTACGGAGCAAGT
TCCCGAGGTAATCGGAGTCCGGCTGATGTTGGGAGTAGGTGGCTACGTCTCCGAACTCACGACCGAAAAG
ATCAAGAGCAGCCCGCATGGATTTGACTTGGTCAGGGCCGAGCCTACATGTGCGAATGATGCCCATACTT
GAGCCACCTAACTTTGTTTTAGGGCGACTGCCCTGCTGCGTAACATCGTTGCTGCTGCGTAACATCGTTG
CTGCTCCATAACATCAAACATCGACCCACGGCGTAACGCGCTTGCTGCTTGGATGCCCGAGGCATAGACT
GTACAAAAAAACAGTCATAACAAGCCATGAAAACCGCCACTGCGCCGTTACCACCGCTGCGTTCGGTCAA
GGTTCTGGACCAGTTGCGTGAGCGCATACGCTACTTGCATTACAGTTTACGAACCGAACAGGCTTATGTC
AACTGGGTTCGTGCCTTCATCCGTTTCCACGGTGTGCGTCACCCGGCAACCTTGGGCAGCAGCGAAGTCG
AGGCATTTCTGTCCTGGCTGGCGAACGAGCGCAAGGTTTCGGTCTCCACGCATCGTCAGGCATTGGCGGC
CTTGCTGTTCTTCTACGGCAAGGTGCTGTGCACGGATCTGCCCTTGCTTCAGGAGATCGGTAGACCTCGG
CCGTCGCGGCGCTTGCCGGTGGTGCTGACCCCGGATGAAGTGGTTCGCATCCTCGGTTTTCTGGAAGGCG
AGCATCGTTTGTTCGCCCAGGACTCTAGCTATAGTTCTAGTGGTTGGCTACGTACCCGTAGTGGCTATGG
CAGGGCTTGCCGCCCCGACGTTGGCTGCGAGCCCTGGGCCTTCACCCGAACTTGGGGGTTGGGGTGGGGA
AAAGGAAGAAACGCGGGCGTATTGGTCCCAATGGGGTCTCGGTGGGGTATCGACAGAGTGCCAGCCCTGG
GACCGAACCCCGCGTTTATGAACAAACGACCCAACACCCGTGCGTTTTATTCTGTCTTTTTATTGCCGTC
ATAGCGCGGGTTCCTTCCGGTATTGTCTCCTTCCGTGTTTCAGTTAGCCTCCCCCATCTCCCGGTACCGC
ATGCGGATCTGTACGGGCCAGATATACGCGTTGACATTGATTATTGACTAGTTATTAATAGTAATCAATT
ACGGGGTCATTAGTTCATAGCCCATATATGGAGTTCCGCGTTACATAACTTACGGTAAATGGCCCGCCTG
GCTGACCGCCCAACGACCCCCGCCCATTGACGTCAATAATGACGTATGTTCCCATAGTAACGCCAATAGG
GACTTTCCATTGACGTCAATGGGTGGAGTATTTACGGTAAACTGCCCACTTGGCAGTACATCAAGTGTAT
CATATGCCAAGTACGCCCCCTATTGACGTCAATGACGGTAAATGGCCCGCCTGGCATTATGCCCAGTACA
TGACCTTATGGGACTTTCCTACTTGGCAGTACATCTACGTATTAGTCATCGCTATTACCATGGTGATGCG
GTTTTGGCAGTACATCAATGGGCGTGGATAGCGGTTTGACTCACGGGGATTTCCAAGTCTCCACCCCATT
GACGTCAATGGGAGTTTGTTTTGGCACCAAAATCAACGGGACTTTCCAAAATGTCGTAACAACTCCGCCC
CATTGACGCAAATGGGCGGTAGGCGTGTACGGTGGGAGGTCTATATAAGCAGAGCTCTCTGGCTAACTAG
AGAACCCACTGCTTACTGGCTTATCGAATACGGACCTTTAATTCAACCCAACACAATATATTATAGTTAA
ATAAGAATTATTATCAAATCATTTGTATATTAATTAAAATACTATACTGTAAATTACATTTTATTTACAA
TCACTCGACGGATCCTTAAGAAGGAGATATACTATGGGCCTGAACGACATTTTTGAAGCACAGAAGATCG
AGTGGCACGAGGGGGGTAGCGGTGGATCT
[9465 nt withheld, positions 5150-14614]
TAAAACCTCTACTTCCAATCGCACCATCATCACCATCACCATCACCACCATGATTACAAGGATGACGACG
ATAAGTGAGGCGGCCGCCAACTTGATATCAAGCTTATCGATAATCAACCTCTGGATTACAAAATTTGTGA
AAGATTGACTGGTATTCTTAACTATGTTGCTCCTTTTACGCTATGTGGATACGCTGCTTTAATGCCTTTG
TATCATGCTATTGCTTCCCGTATGGCTTTCATTTTCTCCTCCTTGTATAAATCCTGGTTGCTGTCTCTTT
ATGAGGAGTTGTGGCCCGTTGTCAGGCAACGTGGCGTGGTGTGCACTGTGTTTGCTGACGCAACCCCCAC
TGGTTGGGGCATTGCCACCACCTGTCAGCTCCTTTCCGGGACTTTCGCTTTCCCCCTCCCTATTGCCACG
GCGGAACTCATCGCCGCCTGCCTTGCCCGCTGCTGGACAGGGGCTCGGCTGTTGGGCACTGACAATTCCG
TGGTGTTGTCGGGGAAATCATCGTCCTTTCCTTGGCTGCTCGCCTGTGTTGCCACCTGGATTCTGCGCGG
GACGTCCTTCTGCTACGTCCCTTCGGCCCTCAATCCAGCGGACCTTCCTTCCCGCGGGCGCCCCCCTCCT
CACGGCGAGCGAAGCTTGTCGAGAAGTACTAGAGGATCTCTAGAGCCTGCAGTCTCGACAAGCTTGTCGA
GAAGTACTAGAGGATCATAATCAGCCATACCACATTTGTAGAGGTTTTACTTGCTTTAAAAAACCTCCCA
CACCTCCCCCTGAACCTGAAACATAAAATGAATGCAATTGTTGTTGTTAACTTGTTTATTGCAGCTTATA
ATGGTTACAAATAAAGCAATAGCATCACAAATTTCACAAATAAAGCATTTTTTTCACTGCATTCTAGTTG
TGGTTTGTCCAAACTCATCAATGTATCTTATCATGTCTGGATCTGATCACTGCTTGAGCCTAGGAGATCC
GAACCAGATAAGTGAAATCTAGTTCCAAACTATTTTGTCATTTTTAATTTTCGTATTAGCTTACGACGCT
ACACCCAGTTCCCATCTATTTTGTCACTCTTCCCTAAATAATCCTTAAAAACTCCATTTCCACCCCTCCC
AGTTCCCAACTATTTTGTCCGCCCACAGCGGGGCATTTTTCTTCCTGTTATGTTTTTAATCAAACATCCT
GCCAACTCCATGTGACAAACCGTCATCTTCGGCTACTTT
